>Addgene plasmid #218745 | pAAV-Ef1a-ConVERGD-eGFP-WPRE | addgene full sequence | sequence record 432148 | Addgene NGS Result
CCCAATACGCAAACCGCCTCTCCCCGCGCGTTGGCCGATTCATTAATGCAGCTGGCACGACAGGTTTCCC
GACTGGAAAGCGGGCAGTGAGCGCAACGCAATTAATGTGAGTTAGCTCACTCATTAGGCACCCCAGGCTT
TACACTTTATGCTTCCGGCTCGTATGTTGTGTGGAATTGTGAGCGGATAACAATTTCACACAGGAAACAG
CTATGACCATGATTACGCCAAGCTCGGCGCGCCATTGGGATCCAATCCTGCAGGCAGCTGCGCGCTCGCT
CGCTCACTGAGGCCGCCCGGGCAAAGCCCGGGCGTCGGGCGACCTTTGGTCGCCCGGCCTCAGTGAGCGA
GCGAGCGCGCAGAGAGGGAGTGGCCAACTCCATCACTAGGGGTTCCTGGAGCTCCGGTTACCTACAAAAT
CAGAAGGACAGGGAAGGGAGCAGTGGTTCACGCCTGTAATCCCAGCAATTTGGGAGGCCAAGGTGGGTAG
ATCACCTGAGATTAGGAGTTGGAGACCAGCCTGGCCAATATGGTGAAACCCCGTCTCTACCAAAAAAACA
AAAATTAGCTGAGCCTGGTCATGCATGCCTGGAATCCCAACAACTCGGGAGGCTGAGGCAGGAGAATCGC
TTGAACCCAGGAGGCGGAGATTGCAGTGAGCCAAGATTGTGCCACTGCACTCCAGCTTGGTTCCCAATAG
ACCCCGCAGGCCCTACAGGTTGTCTTCCCAACTTGCCCCTTGCTCCATACCACCCCCCTCCACCCCATAA
TATTATAGAAGGACACCTAGTCAGACAAAATGATGCAACTTAATTTTATTAGGACAAGGCTGGTGGGCAC
TGGAGTGGCAACTTCCAGGGCCAGGAGAGGCACTGGGGAGGGGTCACAGGGATGCCACCCGTAGATCGAT
CTACGGTATCGATGCGGGGAGGCGGCCCAAAGGGAGATCCGACTCGTCTGAGGGCGAAGGCGAAGACGCG
GAAGAGGCCGCAGAGCCGGCAGCAGGCCGCGGGAAGGAAGGTCCGCTGGATTGAGGGCCGAAGGGACGTA
GCAGAAGGACGTCCCGCGCAGAATCCAGGTGGCAACACAGGCGAGCAGCCAAGGAAAGGACGATGATTTC
CCCGACAACACCACGGAATTGTCAGTGCCCAACAGCCGAGCCCCTGTCCAGCAGCGGGCAAGGCAGGCGG
CGATGAGTTCCGCCGTGGCAATAGGGAGGGGGAAAGCGAAAGTCCCGGAAAGGAGCTGACAGGTGGTGGC
AATGCCCCAACCAGTGGGGGTTGCGTCAGCAAACACAGTGCACACCACGCCACGTTGCCTGACAACGGGC
CACAACTCCTCATAAAGAGACAGCAACCAGGATTTATACAAGGAGGAGAAAATGAAAGCCATACGGGAAG
CAATAGCATGATACAAAGGCATTAAAGCAGCGTATCCACATAGCGTAAAAGGAGCAACATAGTTAAGAAT
ACCAGTCAATCTTTCACAAATTTTGTAATCCAGAGGTTGATTATCGATCGGCCGCATATAAGCTTCGTAC
GGAAGTTACTATTCCGAAGTTCCTATTCTCTAGAAAGTATAGGAACTTCGTGTCGATGGTGATGCTTGGC
AATTCGGGTCGATGGTGAAGCATTGGTCTTCCTATTTTGATGAAGTTCCTATTCTTCAAAAGGTATAGGA
ACTTCCTCGAGACCGGTACTAGTGCCACCATGGTGAGCAAGGGCGAGGAGCTGTTCACCGGGGTGGTGCC
CATCCTGGTCGAGCTGGACGGCGACGTAAACGGCCACAAGTTCAGCGTGTCCGGCGAGGGCGAGGGCGAT
GCCACCTACGGCAAGCTGACCCTGAAGTTCATCTGCACCACCGGCAAGCTGCCCGTGCCCTGGCCCACCC
TCGTGACCACCCTGACCTACGGCGTGCAGTGCTTCAGCCGCTACCCCGACCACATGAAGCAGCACGACTT
CTTCAAGTCCGCCATGCCCGAAGGCTACGTCCAGGAGCGCACCATCTTCTTCAAGGACGACGGCAACTAC
AAGACCCGCGCCGAGGTGAAGTTCGAGGGCGACACCCTGGTGAACCGCATCGAGCTGAAGGGCATCGACT
TCAAGGAGGACGGCAACATCCTGGGGCACAAGCTGGAGTACAACTACAACAGCCACAACGTCTATATCAT
GGCCGACAAGCAGAAGAACGGCATCAAGGTGAACTTCAAGATCCGCCACAACATCGAGGACGGCAGCGTG
CAGCTCGCCGACCACTACCAGCAGAACACCCCCATCGGCGACGGCCCCGTGCTGCTGCCCGACAACCACT
ACCTGAGCACCCAGTCCGCCCTGAGCAAAGACCCCAACGAGAAGCGCGATCACATGGTCCTGCTGGAGTT
CGTGACCGCCGCCGGGATCACTCTCGGCATGGACGAGCTGTACAAGTAAGCATGCATGAATTCATAACTT
CGTATAATGTATGCTATACGAAGTTATTTTCTTTCTTTGCGCGTCCTGGATTCGCGGAAACGCGTACATC
CAGCTGACGAGTCCCAAATAGGACGAAACGCGCTTTTCTTTTTGTTTTTATAACTTCGTATAATGTATGC
TATACGAAGTTATCTTAAGGTCGACGAAGTTCCTATACTTTCTAGAGAATAGGAACTTCGGAATAGGAAC
TTCGTGTCGATGGTGATGCTTGGCAATTCGGGTCGATGGTGAAGCATTGGTCTTCCTATTTTGATGAAGT
TCCTATACCTTTTGAAGAATAGGAACTTCGCTAGCGGTACCTCACGACACCTGAAATGGAAGAAAAAAAC
TTTGAACCACTGTCTGAGGCTTGAGAATGAACCAAGATCCAAACTCAAAAAGGGCAAATTCCAAGGAGAA
TTACATCAAGTGCCAAGCTGGCCTAACTTCAGTCTCCACCCACTCAGTGTGGGGAAACTCCATCGCATAA
AACCCCTCCCCCCAACCTAAAGACGACGTACTCCAAAAGCTCGAGAACTAATCGAGGTGCCTGGACGGCG
CCCGGTACTCCGTGGAGTCACATGAAGCGACGGCTGAGGACGGAAAGGCCCTTTTCCTTTGTGTGGGTGA
CTCACCCGCCCGCTCTCCCGAGCGCCGCGTCCTCCATTTTGAGCTCCCTGCAGCAGGGCCGGGAAGCGGC
CATCTTTCCGCTCACGCAACTGGTGCCGACCGGGCCAGCCTTGCCGCCCAGGGCGGGGCGATACACGGCG
GCGCGAGGCCAGGCACCAGAGCAGGCCGGCCAGCTTGAGACTACCCCCGTCCGATTCTCGGTGGCCGCGC
TCGCAGGCCCCGCCTCGCCGAACATGTGCGCTGGGACGCACGGGCCCCGTCGCCGCCCGCGGCCCCAAAA
ACCGAAATACCAGTGTGCAGATCTTGGCCCGCATTTACAAGACTATCTTGCCAGAAAAAAAGCGTCGCAG
CAGGTCATCAAAAATTTTAAATGGCTAGAGACTTATCGAAAGCAGCGAGACAGGCGCGAAGGTGCCACCA
GATTCGCACGCGGCGGCCCCAGCGCCCAGGCCAGGCCTCAACTCAAGCACGAGGCGAAGGGGCTCCTTAA
GCGCAAGGCCTCGAACTCTCCCACCCACTTCCAACCCGAAGCTCGGGATCAAGAATCACGTACTGCAGCC
AGGTGGAAGTAATTCAAGGCACGCAAGGGCCATAACCCGTAAAGAGGCCAGGCCCGCGGGAACCACACAC
GGCACTTACCTGTGTTCTGGCGGCAAACCCGTTGCGAAAAAGAACGTTCACGGCGACTACTGCACTTATA
TACGGTTCTCCCCCACCCTCGGGAAAAAGGCGGAGCCAGTACACGACATCACTTTCCCAGTTTACCCCGC
GCCACCTTCTCTAGGCACCGGTTCAATTGCCGACCCCTCCCCCCAACTTCTCGGGGACTGTGGGCGATGT
GCGCTCTGCCCACTGACGGGCACCGGAGCCAATTCCCACTCCTTTCAAGACCTAGAAGGTCCATTAGCTG
CAAAGATTCCTCTCTGTTTAAAACTTTATCCATCTTTGCAAAGCTTACGCGTGCGGCCGCAGGAACCCCT
AGTGATGGAGTTGGCCACTCCCTCTCTGCGCGCTCGCTCGCTCACTGAGGCCGGGCGACCAAAGGTCGCC
CGACGCCCGGGCGGCCTCAGTGAGCGAGCGAGCGCGCAGCTGCCTGCAGGATTGGATCCCAATACGCGTC
AATTCACTGGCCGTCGTTTTACAACGTCGTGACTGGGAAAACCCTGGCGTTACCCAACTTAATCGCCTTG
CAGCACATCCCCCTTTCGCCAGCTGGCGTAATAGCGAAGAGGCCCGCACCGATCGCCCTTCCCAACAGTT
GCGCAGCCTGAATGGCGAATGGCGCCTGATGCGGTATTTTCTCCTTACGCATCTGTGCGGTATTTCACAC
CGCATATGGTGCACTCTCAGTACAATCTGCTCTGATGCCGCATAGTTAAGCCAGCCCCGACACCCGCCAA
CACCCGCTGACGCGCCCTGACGGGCTTGTCTGCTCCCGGCATCCGCTTACAGACAAGCTGTGACAGTCTC
CGGGAGCTGCATGTGTCAGAGGTTTTCACCGTCATCACCGAAACGCGCGAGACAAAAGGGCCTCGTGATA
CGCCTATTTTTATAGGTTAATGTCATGATAATAATGGTTTCTTAGACGTCAGGTGGCACTTTTCGGGGAA
ATGTGCGCGGAACCCCTATTTGTTTATTTTTCTAAATACATTCAAATATGTATCCGCTCATGAGACAATA
ACCCTGATAAATGCTTCAATAATATTGAAAAAGGAAGAGTATGAGTATTCAACATTTCCGTGTCGCCCTT
ATTCCCTTTTTTGCGGCATTTTGCCTTCCTGTTTTTGCTCACCCAGAAACGCTGGTGAAAGTAAAAGATG
CTGAAGATCAGTTGGGTGCACGAGTGGGTTACATCGAACTGGATCTCAACAGCGGTAAGATCCTTGAGAG
TTTTCGCCCCGAAGAACGTTTTCCAATGATGAGCACTTTTAAAGTTCTGCTATGTGGCGCGGTATTATCC
CGTATTGACGCCGGGCAAGAGCAACTCGGTCGCCGCATACACTATTCTCAGAATGACTTGGTTGAGTACT
CACCAGTCACAGAAAAGCATCTTACGGATGGCATGACAGTAAGAGAATTATGCAGTGCTGCCATAACCAT
GAGTGATAACACTGCGGCCAACTTACTTCTGACAACGATCGGAGGACCGAAGGAGCTAACCGCTTTTTTG
CACAACATGGGGGATCATGTAACTCGCCTTGATCGTTGGGAACCGGAGCTGAATGAAGCCATACCAAACG
ACGAGCGTGACACCACGATGCCTGTAGCAATGGCAACAACGTTGCGCAAACTATTAACTGGCGAACTACT
TACTCTAGCTTCCCGGCAACAATTAATAGACTGGATGGAGGCGGATAAAGTTGCAGGACCACTTCTGCGC
TCGGCCCTTCCGGCTGGCTGGTTTATTGCTGATAAATCTGGAGCCGGTGAGCGTGGTTCTCGCGGTATCA
TTGCAGCACTGGGGCCAGATGGTAAGCCCTCCCGTATCGTAGTTATCTACACGACGGGGAGTCAGGCAAC
TATGGATGAACGAAATAGACAGATCGCTGAGATAGGTGCCTCACTGATTAAGCATTGGTAACTGTCAGAC
CAAGTTTACTCATATATACTTTAGATTGATTTAAAACTTCATTTTTAATTTAAAAGGATCTAGGTGAAGA
TCCTTTTTGATAATCTCATGACCAAAATCCCTTAACGTGAGTTTTCGTTCCACTGAGCGTCAGACCCCGT
AGAAAAGATCAAAGGATCTTCTTGAGATCCTTTTTTTCTGCGCGTAATCTGCTGCTTGCAAACAAAAAAA
CCACCGCTACCAGCGGTGGTTTGTTTGCCGGATCAAGAGCTACCAACTCTTTTTCCGAAGGTAACTGGCT
TCAGCAGAGCGCAGATACCAAATACTGTTCTTCTAGTGTAGCCGTAGTTAGGCCACCACTTCAAGAACTC
TGTAGCACCGCCTACATACCTCGCTCTGCTAATCCTGTTACCAGTGGCTGCTGCCAGTGGCGATAAGTCG
TGTCTTACCGGGTTGGACTCAAGACGATAGTTACCGGATAAGGCGCAGCGGTCGGGCTGAACGGGGGGTT
CGTGCACACAGCCCAGCTTGGAGCGAACGACCTACACCGAACTGAGATACCTACAGCGTGAGCTATGAGA
AAGCGCCACGCTTCCCGAAGGGAGAAAGGCGGACAGGTATCCGGTAAGCGGCAGGGTCGGAACAGGAGAG
CGCACGAGGGAGCTTCCAGGGGGAAACGCCTGGTATCTTTATAGTCCTGTCGGGTTTCGCCACCTCTGAC
TTGAGCGTCGATTTTTGTGATGCTCGTCAGGGGGGCGGAGCCTATGGAAAAACGCCAGCAACGCGGCCTT
TTTACGGTTCCTGGCCTTTTGCTGGCCTTTTGCTCACATGTTCTTTCCTGCGTTATCCCCTGATTCTGTG
GATAACCGTATTACCGCCTTTGAGTGAGCTGATACCGCTCGCCGCAGCCGAACGACCGAGCGCAGCGAGT
CAGTGAGCGAGGAAGCGGAAGAGCG
Features (pLannotate 1.2.2; 23 found; start..end, strand, type, name):
    103..124     +  protein_bind   CAP binding site: CAP binding activates transcription in the presence of cAMP. E. coli catabolite activator protein
    139..169     +  promoter       lac promoter: promoter for the E. coli lac operon
    177..193     +  protein_bind   lac operator: The lac repressor binds to the lac operator to inhibit transcription in E. coli. This inhibition can be relieved by adding lactose or isopropyl-β-D-thiogalactopyranoside (IPTG). lac repressor encoded by lacI
    257..397     -  repeat_region  AAV2 ITR: inverted terminal repeat of adeno-associated virus serotype 2 inverted
    424..900     -  polyA_signal   hGH poly(A) signal: human growth hormone polyadenylation signal
    924..1512    -  misc_feature   WPRE: woodchuck hepatitis virus posttranscriptional regulatory element
   1556..1589    +  protein_bind   FRT (minimal): supports FLP-mediated excision but not integration (Turan and Bode, 2011) FLP recombinase from the Saccharomyces cerevisiae 2μ plasmid
   1710..2429    +  CDS            EGFP: the original enhanced GFP (Yang et al., 1996) mammalian codon-optimized
   2444..2477    -  protein_bind   loxP: Cre-mediated recombination occurs in the 8-bp core sequence (GCATACAT). Cre recombinase
   2517..2566    +  ncRNA          Hammerhead 1: Accession: RF00163 - Hammerhead ribozyme (type I)
   2570..2603    -  protein_bind   loxP: Cre-mediated recombination occurs in the 8-bp core sequence (GCATACAT). Cre recombinase
   2616..2663    -  protein_bind   FRT: FLP-mediated recombination occurs in the 8-bp core sequence TCTAGAAA (Turan and Bode, 2011). FLP recombinase from the Saccharomyces cerevisiae 2μ plasmid
   2772..3950    -  promoter       EF-1α promoter: strong constitutive promoter for human elongation factor EF-1α
   3957..4023    -  CDS            small t antigen (fragment): SV40 (simian virus 40) small t antigen
   4086..4113    -  repeat_region  AAV2 ITR (fragment): inverted terminal repeat of adeno-associated virus serotype 2 inverted
   4142..4169    -  repeat_region  AAV2 ITR (fragment): inverted terminal repeat of adeno-associated virus serotype 2 inverted
   4202..4359    +  CDS            lacZα (fragment): LacZα fragment of β-galactosidase; lacZ fragment
   4365..4464    -  misc_feature   bom (fragment): basis of mobility region from pBR322
   4566..4601    -  CDS            rop (fragment): Rop protein, which maintains plasmids at low copy number; rop
   4696..4800    +  promoter       AmpR promoter: bla
   4801..5661    +  CDS            AmpR: β-lactamase; bla; confers resistance to ampicillin, carbenicillin, and related antibiotics
   5832..6420    +  rep_origin     ori: high-copy-number ColE1/pMB1/pBR322/pUC origin of replication
   6603..90      +  CDS            lacI (fragment) (across the origin): lac repressor; lacI; The lac repressor binds to the lac operator to inhibit transcription in E. coli. This inhibition can be relieved by adding lactose or isopropyl-β-D-thiogalactopyranoside (IPTG).
