[The description below was written by a language model from this plasmid's Addgene catalogue record and pLannotate feature annotations shown in this document.]
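Description:
pAAV-Ef1a-ConVERGD-eGFP-WPRE is a 6.6 kb adeno-associated virus transfer plasmid built on a pAAV backbone. It is designed to give AND-gated intersectional expression of eGFP, so the reporter is produced only in cells that contain both Cre and Flp recombinases. In bacteria it is maintained through a ColE1/pUC-type origin and selected with ampicillin via the bla gene. The catalogue lists it as low copy and propagated in a recombination-deficient stable strain, as is usual for plasmids with repeat-rich ITRs. The backbone also carries leftover lac promoter/operator, lacZα, lacI, bom and rop fragments with no role in the payload.

The expression cassette lies between AAV2 inverted terminal repeats, which direct replication and packaging of the genome into AAV particles; one ITR is annotated in full and the other only as fragments. It runs on the reverse strand of the record: the human EF-1α promoter, then a recombinase-controlled region, then WPRE to enhance transcript stability and expression, and the human growth hormone polyadenylation signal. Within the controlled region, the EGFP coding sequence is annotated in the opposite orientation to the promoter and sits between two FRT-family sites annotated on opposite strands. This is consistent with Flp-dependent inversion into the sense orientation. Between the promoter and EGFP, two loxP sites in the same orientation flank a hammerhead ribozyme. A self-cleaving ribozyme would be expected to destabilise the transcript until Cre excises it, though the record itself does not spell out this mechanism. The single-vector design is intended for labelling neuronal or other cell populations defined by two genetic markers, as indicated by the associated publication on brain cell diversity.
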