Addgene plasmid #218745: pAAV-Ef1a-ConVERGD-eGFP-WPRE
Purpose: Provides AND intersectional (Cre+Flp) expression of eGFP
Depositing lab: Lindsay Schwarz. Depositing organization: St. Jude Children's Research Hospital. Publication: A Novel Single Vector Intersectional AAV Strategy for Interrogating Cellular Diversity and Brain Function. Hughes AC, Pollard BG, Xu B, Gammons JW, Chapman P, Bikoff JB, Schwarz LA. bioRxiv. 2023 Feb 8:2023.02.07.527312. doi: 10.1101/2023.02.07.527312. Preprint. PubMed 36798174.
Backbone
  Vector backbone: pAAV
  Backbone manufacturer: Azenta Life Sciences
  Vector type: AAV
Growth in bacteria
  Bacterial resistance: Ampicillin, 100 μg/mL
  Growth temperature: 30°C
  Growth strain: NEB Stable
  Copy number: Low Copy
Gene/Insert
  Gene/Insert name: eGFP
  Species: Synthetic
  Promoter: Ef1a
  Cloning method: Other
Terms and licenses: Academic/Nonprofit Terms; Industry Terms: Not Available to Industry
Depositor comments: Please visit https://doi.org/10.1101/2023.02.07.527312 for bioRxiv preprint.
How to cite: pAAV-Ef1a-ConVERGD-eGFP-WPRE was a gift from Lindsay Schwarz (Addgene plasmid # 218745 ; http://n2t.net/addgene:218745 ; RRID:Addgene_218745)
